>Addgene plasmid #180314 | pnCS_SEPT7_SEPT9_i1-i5-TEV-Strep | addgene full sequence | sequence record 358020 | Addgene NGS Result
TGCGCCATTCGATGGTGTCCGGGATCTCGACGCTCTCCCTTATGCGACTCCTGCATTAGGAGATCTCGAT
CCCGCGAAATTAATACGACTCACTATAGGGGAATTGTGAGCGGATAACAATTCCCCACTAGTAATAATTT
TGTTTAACTTTAAGAAGGAGATATACATATGAAGAAGTCTTACTCAGGAGGCACGCGGACCTCCAGTGGC
CGGCTCCGGAGGCTTGGTGACTCCAGTGGCCCAGCCGACACCCCCAGAGATGCCGGGCTCAAGCAGGCGC
CTGCATCACGGAACGAGAAGGCCCCGGTGGACTTCGGCTACGTGGGGATTGACTCCATCCTGGAGCAGAT
GCGCCGGAAGGCCATGAAGCAGGGCTTCGAGTTCAACATCATGGTGGTCGGGCAGAGCGGCTTGGGTAAA
TCCACCTTAATCAACACCCTCTTCAAATCCAAAATCAGCCGGAAGTCGGTGCAGCCCACCTCAGAGGAGC
GCATCCCCAAGACCATCGAGATCAAGTCCATCACGCACGATATTGAGGAGAAAGGCGTCCGGATGAAGCT
GACAGTGATTGACACACCAGGGTTCGGGGACCACATCAACAACGAGAACTGCTGGCAGCCCATCATGAAG
TTCATCAATGACCAGTACGAGAAATACCTGCAGGAGGAGGTCAACATCAACCGCAAGAAGCGCATCCCGG
ACACCCGCGTCCACTGCTGCCTCTACTTCATCCCCGCCACCGGCCACTCCCTCAGGCCCCTGGACATCGA
GTTTATGAAACGCCTGAGCAAGGTGGTCAACATCGTCCCTGTCATCGCCAAGGCGGACACACTCACCCTG
GAGGAGAGGGTCCACTTCAAACAGCGGATCACCGCAGACCTGCTGTCCAACGGCATCGACGTGTACCCCC
AGAAGGAATTTGATGAGGACTCGGAGGACCGGCTGGTGAACGAGAAGTTCCGGGAGATGATCCCATTTGC
TGTGGTGGGCAGTGACCACGAGTACCAGGTCAACGGCAAGAGGATCCTTGGGAGGAAGACCAAGTGGGGT
ACCATCGAAGTTGAAAACACCACACACTGTGAGTTTGCCTACCTGCGGGACCTTCTCATCAGGACGCACA
TGCAGAACATCAAGGACATCACCAGCAGCATCCACTTCGAGGCGTACCGTGTGAAGCGCCTCAACGAGGG
CAGCAGCGCCATGGCCAACGGCGTGGAGGAGAAGGAGCCAGAAGCCCCAGAGATGGAAAACCTTTACTTC
CAGGGCAGCGGCAGCGGCTGGAGCCACCCGCAGTTCGAAAAATAAACTAGTAATAATTTTGTTTAACTTT
AAGAAGGAGATATACATATGTCGGTCAGTGCGAGATCCGCTGCTGCTGAGGAGAGGAGCGTCAACAGCAG
CACCATGGTAGCTCAACAGAAGAACCTTGAAGGCTATGTGGGATTTGCCAATCTCCCAAATCAAGTATAC
AGAAAATCGGTGAAGAGAGGTTTTGAATTCACGCTTATGGTAGTGGGTGAATCTGGATTGGGAAAGTCGA
CATTAATCAACTCATTATTCCTCACAGATTTGTATTCTCCAGAGTATCCAGGTCCTTCTCATAGAATTAA
AAAGACTGTACAGGTGGAACAATCCAAAGTTTTAATCAAAGAAGGTGGTGTTCAGTTGCTGCTCACAATA
GTTGATACCCCAGGATTTGGAGATGCAGTGGATAATAGTAATTGCTGGCAGCCTGTTATCGACTACATTG
ATAGTAAATTTGAGGACTACCTAAATGCAGAATCACGAGTGAACAGACGTCAGATGCCTGATAACAGGGT
GCAGTGTTGTTTATACTTCATTGCTCCTTCAGGACATGGACTTAAACCATTGGATATTGAGTTTATGAAG
CGTTTGCATGAAAAAGTGAATATCATCCCACTTATTGCCAAAGCAGACACACTCACACCAGAGGAATGCC
AACAGTTTAAAAAACAGATAATGAAAGAAATCCAAGAACATAAAATTAAAATATACGAATTTCCAGAAAC
AGATGATGAAGAAGAAAATAAACTTGTTAAAAAGATAAAGGACCGTTTACCTCTTGCTGTGGTAGGTAGT
AATACTATCATTGAAGTTAATGGCAAAAGGGTCAGAGGAAGGCAGTATCCTTGGGGTGTTGCTGAAGTTG
AAAATGGTGAACATTGTGATTTTACAATCCTAAGAAATATGTTGATAAGAACACACATGCAGGACTTGAA
AGATGTTACTAATAATGTCCACTATGAGAACTACAGAAGCAGAAAACTTGCAGCTGTGACTTATAATGGA
GTTGATAACAACAAGAATAAAGGGCAGCTGACTAAGAGCCCTCTGGCACAAATGGAAGAAGAAAGAAGGG
AGCATGTAGCTAAAATGAAGAAGATGGAGATGGAGATGGAGCAGGTGTTTGAGATGAAGGTCAAAGAAAA
AGTTCAAAAACTGAAGGACTCTGAAGCTGAGCTCCAGCGGCGCCATGAGCAAATGAAAAAGAATTTGGAA
GCACAGCACAAAGAATTGGAGGAAAAACGTCGTCAGTTCGAGGATGAGAAAGCAAACTGGGAAGCTCAAC
AACGTATTTTAGAACAACAGAACTCTTCAAGAACCTTGGAAAAGAACAAGAAGAAAGGGAAGATCTTTTA
AGGATCCTAATAGTCTAGAGCTAGCCCTAGGCTGCTGCCACCGCTGAGCAATAACTAGCATAACCCCTTG
GGGCCTCTAAACGGGTCTTGAGGGGTTTTTTGCTGAAACCTCAGGCATTTGAGAAGCACACGGTCACACT
GCTTCCGGTAGTCAATAAACCGGTAAACCAGCAATAGACATAAGCGGCTATTTAACGACCCTGCCCTGAA
CCGACGACCGGGTCATCGTGGCCGGATCTTGCGGCCCCTCGGCTTGAACGAATTGTTAGACATTATTTGC
CGACTACCTTGGTGATCTCGCCTTTCACGTAGTGGACAAATTCTTCCAACTGATCTGCGCGCGAGGCCAA
GCGATCTTCTTCTTGTCCAAGATAAGCCTGTCTAGCTTCAAGTATGACGGGCTGATACTGGGCCGGCAGG
CGCTCCATTGCCCAGTCGGCAGCGACATCCTTCGGCGCGATTTTGCCGGTTACTGCGCTGTACCAAATGC
GGGACAACGTAAGCACTACATTTCGCTCATCGCCAGCCCAGTCGGGCGGCGAGTTCCATAGCGTTAAGGT
TTCATTTAGCGCCTCAAATAGATCCTGTTCAGGAACCGGATCAAAGAGTTCCTCCGCCGCTGGACCTACC
AAGGCAACGCTATGTTCTCTTGCTTTTGTCAGCAAGATAGCCAGATCAATGTCGATCGTGGCTGGCTCGA
AGATACCTGCAAGAATGTCATTGCGCTGCCATTCTCCAAATTGCAGTTCGCGCTTAGCTGGATAACGCCA
CGGAATGATGTCGTCGTGCACAACAATGGTGACTTCTACAGCGCGGAGAATCTCGCTCTCTCCAGGGGAA
GCCGAAGTTTCCAAAAGGTCGTTGATCAAAGCTCGCCGCGTTGTTTCATCAAGCCTTACGGTCACCGTAA
CCAGCAAATCAATATCACTGTGTGGCTTCAGGCCGCCATCCACTGCGGAGCCGTACAAATGTACGGCCAG
CAACGTCGGTTCGAGATGGCGCTCGATGACGCCAACTACCTCTGATAGTTGAGTCGATACTTCGGCGATC
ACCGCTTCCCTCATACTCTTCCTTTTTCAATATTATTGAAGCATTTATCAGGGTTATTGTCTCATGAGCG
GATACATATTTGAATGTATTTAGAAAAATAAACAAATAGCTAGGTCACTCGGTCGCTACGCTCCGGGCGT
GAGACTGCGGCGGGCGCTGCGGACACATACAAAGTTACCCACAGATTCCGTGGATAAGCAGGGGACTAAC
ATGTGAGGCAAAACAGCAGGGCCGCGCCGGTGGCGTTTTTCCATAGGCTCCGCCCTCCTGCCAGAGTTCA
CATAAACAGACGCTTTTCCGGTGCATCTGTGGGAGCCGTGAGGCTCAACCATGAATCTGACAGTACGGGC
GAAACCCGACAGGACTTAAAGATCCCCACCGTTTCCGGCGGGTCGCTCCCTCTTGCGCTCTCCTGTTCCG
ACCCTGCCGTTTACCGGATACCTGTTCCGCCTTTCTCCCTTACGGGAAGTGTGGCGCTTTCTCATAGCTC
ACACACTGGTATCTCGGCTCGGTGTAGGTCGTTCGCTCCAAGCTGGGCTGTAAGCAAGAACTCCCCGTTC
AGCCCGACTGCTGCGCCTTATCCGGTAACTGTTCACTTGAGTCCAACCCGGAAAAGCACGGTAAAACGCC
ACTGGCAGCAGCCATTGGTAACTGGGAGTTCGCAGAGGATTTGTTTAGCTAAACACGCGGTTGCTCTTGA
AGTGTGCGCCAAAGTCCGGCTACACTGGAAGGACAGATTTGGTTGCTGTGCTCTGCGAAAGCCAGTTACC
ACGGTTAAGCAGTTCCCCAACTGACTTAACCTTCGATCAAACCACCTCCCCAGGTGGTTTTTTCGAAGGT
TAAGTCAGTTGGGGAACTGCTTAACCTTCGATCAAACCACCTCCCCAGGTGGTTTTTTCGTTTACAGGGC
AAAAGATTACGCGCAGAAAAAAAGGATCTCAAGAAGATCCTTTGATCTTTTCTACTGAACCGCTCTTGAT
TTCAGTGCAATTTATCTCTTCAAATGTAGCACCTGAAGTCAGCCCCATACGATATAAGTTGTAATTCTCA
TGTTAGTCATGCCCCGCGCCCACCGGAAGGAGCTGACTGGGTTGAAGGCTCTCAAGGGCATCGGTCGAGA
TCCCGGTGCCTAATGAGTGAGCTAACTTACATTAATTGCGTTGCGCTCACTGCCCGCTTTCCAGTCGGGA
AACCTGTCGTGCCAGCTGCATTAATGAATCGGCCAACGCGCGGGGAGAGGCGGTTTGCGTATTGGGCGCC
AGGGTGGTTTTTCTTTTCACCAGTGAGACGGGCAACAGCTGATTGCCCTTCACCGCCTGGCCCTGAGAGA
GTTGCAGCAAGCGGTCCACGCTGGTTTGCCCCAGCAGGCGAAAATCCTGTTTGATGGTGGTTAACGGCGG
GATATAACATGAGCTGTCTTCGGTATCGTCGTATCCCACTACCGAGATGTCCGCACCAACGCGCAGCCCG
GACTCGGTAATGGCGCGCATTGCGCCCAGCGCCATCTGATCGTTGGCAACCAGCATCGCAGTGGGAACGA
TGCCCTCATTCAGCATTTGCATGGTTTGTTGAAAACCGGACATGGCACTCCAGTCGCCTTCCCGTTCCGC
TATCGGCTGAATTTGATTGCGAGTGAGATATTTATGCCAGCCAGCCAGACGCAGACGCGCCGAGACAGAA
CTTAATGGGCCCGCTAACAGCGCGATTTGCTGGTGACCCAATGCGACCAGATGCTCCACGCCCAGTCGCG
TACCGTCTTCATGGGAGAAAATAATACTGTTGATGGGTGTCTGGTCAGAGACATCAAGAAATAACGCCGG
AACATTAGTGCAGGCAGCTTCCACAGCAATGGCATCCTGGTCATCCAGCGGATAGTTAATGATCAGCCCA
CTGACGCGTTGCGCGAGAAGATTGTGCACCGCCGCTTTACAGGCTTCGACGCCGCTTCGTTCTACCATCG
ACACCACCACGCTGGCACCCAGTTGATCGGCGCGAGATTTAATCGCCGCGACAATTTGCGACGGCGCGTG
CAGGGCCAGACTGGAGGTGGCAACGCCAATCAGCAACGACTGTTTGCCCGCCAGTTGTTGTGCCACGCGG
TTGGGAATGTAATTCAGCTCCGCCATCGCCGCTTCCACTTTTTCCCGCGTTTTCGCAGAAACGTGGCTGG
CCTGGTTCACCACGCGGGAAACGGTCTGATAAGAGACACCGGCATACTCTGCGACATCGTATAACGTTAC
TGGTTTCACATTCACCACCCTGAATTGACTCTCTTCCGGGCGCTATCATGCCATACCGCGAAAGGTTT
Features (pLannotate 1.2.2; 18 found; start..end, strand, type, name):
     81..99      +  promoter       T7 promoter: promoter for bacteriophage T7 RNA polymerase
    100..124     +  protein_bind   lac operator: The lac repressor binds to the lac operator to inhibit transcription in E. coli. This inhibition can be relieved by adding lactose or isopropyl-β-D-thiogalactopyranoside (IPTG). lac repressor encoded by lacI
    139..161     +  RBS            RBS: efficient ribosome binding site from bacteriophage T7 gene 10 (Olins and Rangwala, 1989)
    169..246     +  CDS            SEPTIN9 (fragment): SEPT9_HUMAN - Also known as KIAA0991, MSF, SEPT9. Experimental evidence at protein level: Swiss-Prot protein existence level 1. Filament-forming cytoskeletal GTPase (By similarity). May play a role in cytokinesis (Potential). May play a role in the internalization of 2 intracellular microbial pathogens, Listeria monocytogenes and Shigella flexneri. From Homo sapiens (Human).
    244..1245    +  CDS            SEPTIN9 (fragment): SEPT9_HUMAN - Also known as KIAA0991, MSF, SEPT9. Experimental evidence at protein level: Swiss-Prot protein existence level 1. Filament-forming cytoskeletal GTPase (By similarity). May play a role in cytokinesis (Potential). May play a role in the internalization of 2 intracellular microbial pathogens, Listeria monocytogenes and Shigella flexneri. From Homo sapiens (Human).
   1279..1301    +  CDS            Strep-Tag II (fragment): peptide that binds Strep-Tactin®, an engineered form of streptavidin
   1318..1340    +  RBS            RBS: efficient ribosome binding site from bacteriophage T7 gene 10 (Olins and Rangwala, 1989)
   1348..2658    +  CDS            SEPTIN7: SEPT7_HUMAN - Also known as CDC10, SEPT7. Experimental evidence at protein level: Swiss-Prot protein existence level 1. Filament-forming cytoskeletal GTPase. Required for normal organization of the actin cytoskeleton. Required for normal progress through mitosis. Involved in cytokinesis. Required for normal association of CENPE with the kinetochore. Plays a role in ciliogenesis and collective cell movements. Forms a filamentous structure with SEPTIN12, SEPTIN6, SEPTIN2 and probably SEPTIN4 at the sperm annulus which is required for the structural integrity and motility of the sperm tail during
   2690..2707    +  CDS            SET1 (fragment): solubility-enhancement tag derived from T7 phage gene 10B
   2715..2762    +  terminator     T7 terminator: transcription terminator for bacteriophage T7 RNA polymerase
   2933..3724    -  CDS            SmR: aminoglycoside adenylyltransferase (Murphy, 1985); aadA; confers resistance to spectinomycin and streptomycin
   3725..3816    -  promoter       AmpR promoter: bla
   3864..4545    -  rep_origin     CloDF13 ori (fragment): Plasmids containing the CloDF13 (CDF) origin of replication can be propagated in E. coli cells that contain additional plasmids with compatible origins.
   4570..4667    -  rep_origin     CloDF13 ori (fragment): Plasmids containing the CloDF13 (CDF) origin of replication can be propagated in E. coli cells that contain additional plasmids with compatible origins.
   4764..4828    -  CDS            TcR (fragment): tetracycline efflux protein; tet; confers resistance to tetracycline
   4843..4864    -  protein_bind   CAP binding site: CAP binding activates transcription in the presence of cAMP. E. coli catabolite activator protein
   4877..5959    -  CDS            lacI: lac repressor; lacI; The lac repressor binds to the lac operator to inhibit transcription in E. coli. This inhibition can be relieved by adding lactose or isopropyl-β-D-thiogalactopyranoside (IPTG).
   5960..19      -  promoter       lacI promoter (across the origin): lacI
