[The description below was written by a language model from this plasmid's Addgene catalogue record and pLannotate feature annotations shown in this document.]
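Description:
pnCS_SEPT7_SEPT9_i1-i5-TEV-Strep is a roughly 6 kb bacterial expression plasmid built on the pnCS backbone for co-production of two human septins in E. coli. It replicates from a CloDF13 (CDF) origin, which is compatible with other common origin classes and so allows the plasmid to be maintained alongside a second expression vector. Selection is by spectinomycin through the aadA (SmR) gene, driven by the bla promoter. The origin is annotated as two fragments, consistent with the depositor's note of a 65 bp insertion in it that is not known to impair function. A short tetracycline-resistance fragment also appears in the backbone and looks like a non-functional remnant.

The payload is a single bicistronic unit under a T7 promoter with a lac operator, closed by a T7 terminator. A plasmid-borne lacI gene provides the repressor, so expression depends on T7 RNA polymerase in the host and is inducible with IPTG. Each open reading frame has its own T7 gene 10 ribosome binding site. The first encodes SEPT9_i1-i5, a chimera in which the N-terminal sequence specific to SEPT9 isoform 1 is fused to isoform 5; this shows up as a short SEPTIN9 fragment abutting a longer one. It carries a C-terminal TEV-Strep tag per the record, although only the Strep-tag II is annotated in the feature table. The tag permits Strep-Tactin affinity capture and, through the TEV site, protease removal. The second reading frame encodes untagged SEPT7. The small SET1 hit lies after the SEPT7 coding sequence and is probably vector-derived sequence rather than a deliberate fusion.

The stated purpose is bacterial co-expression of the two septins. The associated work concerns a SEPT9 isoform 1-specific motif mediating septin association with microtubules.
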