Addgene plasmid #180314: pnCS_SEPT7_SEPT9_i1-i5-TEV-Strep
Purpose: bacterial co-expression of human SEPT7 and of human SEPT9_i1-i5
Depositing lab: Manos Mavrakis. Publication: Septin-microtubule association via a motif unique to the isoform 1 of septin 9 tunes stress fibers. Kuzmic M, Linares GC, Fialova JL, Iv F, Salaun D, Llewellyn A, Gomes M, Belhabib M, Liu Y, Asano K, Rodrigues M, Isnardon D, Tachibana T, Koenderink GH, Badache A, Mavrakis M, Verdier-Pinard P. J Cell Sci. 2021 Dec 2. pii: 273604. doi: 10.1242/jcs.258850. PubMed 34854883.
Backbone
  Vector backbone: pnCS
  Vector type: Bacterial Expression
Growth in bacteria
  Bacterial resistance: Spectinomycin, 50 μg/mL
  Growth temperature: 37°C
  Growth strain: DH5alpha
  Copy number: High Copy
Gene/Insert 1
  Gene/Insert name: SEPTIN7 (alt name: SEPT7)
  Species: H. sapiens (human)
  Entrez Gene: SEPTIN7 (a.k.a. CDC10, CDC3, NBLA02942, SEPT7, SEPT7A)
  Cloning method: Gibson Cloning
Gene/Insert 2
  Gene/Insert name: SEPTIN9 (alt name: SEPT9)
  Mutation: SEPT9_i1-i5
  Entrez Gene: SEPTIN9 (a.k.a. AF17q25, MSF, MSF1, NAPB, PNUTL4, SEPT9, SINT1, SeptD1)
  Tag / fusion protein: TEV-Strep (C terminal on insert)
Terms and licenses: Academic/Nonprofit Terms; Industry Terms: Not Available to Industry
Depositor comments: The mutant is the fusion of the SEPT9_i1-specific N-terminal sequence to SEPT9_i5. Please note: Plasmid contains a 65bp insertion in the CloDF13 ori. This insertion is not known to affect plasmid function.
How to cite: pnCS_SEPT7_SEPT9_i1-i5-TEV-Strep was a gift from Manos Mavrakis (Addgene plasmid # 180314 ; http://n2t.net/addgene:180314 ; RRID:Addgene_180314)
